>Addgene plasmid #103555 | LSB-hsa-miR-487b-3p | depositor full sequence | sequence record 196158 | Full Sequence
AATTGAGGGGATAACGCAGGAAAGAACATGTGAGCAAAAGGCCAGCAAAAGGCCAGGAACCGTAAAAAGG
CCGCGTTGCTGGCGTTTTTCCATAGGCTCCGCCCCCCTGACGAGCATCACAAAAATCGACGCTCAAGTCA
GAGGTGGCGAAACCCGACAGGACTATAAAGATACCAGGCGTTTCCCCCTGGAAGCTCCCTCGTGCGCTCT
CCTGTTCCGACCCTGCCGCTTACCGGATACCTGTCCGCCTTTCTCCCTTCGGGAAGCGTGGCGCTTTCTC
ATAGCTCACGCTGTAGGTATCTCAGTTCGGTGTAGGTCGTTCGCTCCAAGCTGGGCTGTGTGCACGAACC
CCCCGTTCAGCCCGACCGCTGCGCCTTATCCGGTAACTATCGTCTTGAGTCCAACCCGGTAAGACACGAC
TTATCGCCACTGGCAGCAGCCACTGGTAACAGGATTAGCAGAGCGAGGTATGTAGGCGGTGCTACAGAGT
TCTTGAAGTGGTGGCCTAACTACGGCTACACTAGAAGAACAGTATTTGGTATCTGCGCTCTGCTGAAGCC
AGTTACCTTCGGAAAAAGAGTTGGTAGCTCTTGATCCGGCAAACAAACCACCGCTGGTAGCGGTGGTTTT
TTTGTTTGCAAGCAGCAGATTACGCGCAGAAAAAAAGGATCTCAAGAAGATCCTTTGATCTTTTCTACGG
GGTCTGACGCTCAGTGGAACGAAAACTCACGTTAAGGGATTTTGGTCATGAGATTATCAAAAAGGATCTT
CACCTAGATCCTTTTAAATTAAAAATGAAGTTTTAAATCAATCTAAAGTATATATGAGTAAACTTGGTCT
GACAGTTACCAATGCTTAATCAGTGAGGCACCTATCTCAGCGATCTGTCTATTTCGTTCATCCATAGTTG
CCTGACTCCCCGTCGTGTAGATAACTACGATACGGGAGGGCTTACCATCTGGCCCCAGTGCTGCAATGAT
ACCGCGAGAACCACGCTCACCGGCTCCAGATTTATCAGCAATAAACCAGCCAGCCGGAAGGGCCGAGCGC
AGAAGTGGTCCTGCAACTTTATCCGCCTCCATCCAGTCTATTAATTGTTGCCGGGAAGCTAGAGTAAGTA
GTTCGCCAGTTAATAGTTTGCGCAACGTTGTTGCCATTGCTACAGGCATCGTGGTGTCACGCTCGTCGTT
TGGTATGGCTTCATTCAGCTCCGGTTCCCAACGATCAAGGCGAGTTACATGATCCCCCATGTTGTGCAAA
AAAGCGGTTAGCTCCTTCGGTCCTCCGATCGTTGTCAGAAGTAAGTTGGCCGCAGTGTTATCACTCATGG
TTATGGCAGCACTGCATAATTCTCTTACTGTCATGCCATCCGTAAGATGCTTTTCTGTGACTGGTGAGTA
CTCAACCAAGTCATTCTGAGAATAGTGTATGCGGCGACCGAGTTGCTCTTGCCCGGCGTCAATACGGGAT
AATACCGCGCCACATAGCAGAACTTTAAAAGTGCTCATCATTGGAAAACGTTCTTCGGGGCGAAAACTCT
CAAGGATCTTACCGCTGTTGAGATCCAGTTCGATGTAACCCACTCGTGCACCCAACTGATCTTCAGCATC
TTTTACTTTCACCAGCGTTTCTGGGTGAGCAAAAACAGGAAGGCAAAATGCCGCAAAAAAGGGAATAAGG
GCGACACGGAAATGTTGAATACTCATACTCTTCCTTTTTCAATATTATTGAAGCATTTATCAGGGTTATT
GTCTCATGAGCGGATACATATTTGAATGTAGCTCCGAATTTCTCGAGGGCTTGTCGACGACGGCGGTCTC
CGTCGTCAGGATCATGAATTCGACCCGCCTGCCACCATGACCGAGTACAAGCCCACGGTGCGCCTCGCCA
CCCGCGACGACGTCCCCCGGGCCGTACGCACCCTCGCCGCCGCGTTCGCCGACTACCCCGCCACGCGCCA
CACCGTCGACCCGGACCGCCACATCGAGCGGGTCACCGAGCTGCAAGAACTCTTCCTCACGCGCGTCGGG
CTCGACATCGGCAAGGTGTGGGTCGCGGACGACGGCGCCGCGGTGGCGGTCTGGACCACGCCGGAGAGCG
TCGAAGCGGGGGCGGTGTTCGCCGAGATCGGCCCGCGCATGGCCGAGTTGAGCGGTTCCCGGCTGGCCGC
GCAGCAACAGATGGAAGGCCTCCTGGCGCCGCACCGGCCCAAGGAGCCCGCGTGGTTCCTGGCCACCGTC
GGCGTCTCGCCCGACCACCAGGGCAAGGGTCTGGGCAGCGCCGTCGTGCTCCCCGGAGTGGAGGCGGCCG
AGCGCGCCGGGGTGCCCGCCTTCCTGGAGACATCCGCGCCCCGCAACCTCCCCTTCTACGAGCGGCTCGG
CTTCACCGTCACCGCCGACGTCGAGGTGCCCGAAGGACCGCGCACCTGGTGCATGACCCGCAAGCCCGGT
GCCTGATACGCGTGAATTCACTCCTCAGGTGCAGGCTGCCTATCAGAAGGTGGTGGCTGGTGTGGCCAAT
GCCCTGGCTCACAAATACCACTGAGATCTTTTTCCCTCTGCCAAAAATTATGGGGACATCATGAAGCCCC
TTGAGCATCTGACTTCTGGCTAATAAAGGAAATTTATTTTCATTGCAATAGTGTGTTGGAATTTTTTGTG
TCTCTCACTCGGAAGGACATATGGGAGGGCAAATCATTTAAAACATCAGAATGAGTATTTGGTTTAGAGT
TTGGCAACATATGCCCATATGCTGGCTGCCATGAACAAAGGTTGGCTATAAAGAGGTCATCAGTATATGA
AACAGCCCCCTGCTGTCCATTCCTTATTCCATAGAAAAGCCTTGACTTGAGGTTAGATTTTTTTTATATT
TTGTTTTGTGTTATTTTTTTCTTTAACATCCCTAAAATTTTCCTTACATGTTTTACTAGCCAGATTTTTC
CTCCTCTCCTGACTACTCCCAGTCATAGCTGTCCCTCTTCTCTTATGGAGATCCCTCGACCTGCAGCCCA
AGCTTGAATTCTCTAGAATTACCCTGTTATCCCTATGCTTGGTTTACCGAGCTCTTATTGGTTTTCAAAC
TTCATTGACTGTGCCCAACGCGCCTGGGAGCTCACGGGGACAGCCCCCCCCCAAAGCCCCCAGGGATGTA
ATTACGTCCCTCCCCCGCTAGGGGGCAGCAGCGAGCCGCCCGGGGCTCCGCTCCGGTCCGGCGCTCCCCC
CGCATCCCCGAGCCGGCAGCGTGCGGGGACAGCCCGGGCACGGGGAAGGTGGCACGGGATCGCTTTCCTC
TGAACGCTTCTCGCTGCTCTTTGAGCCTGCAGACACCTGGGGGGATACGGGGAAAAAGCTAGGCTGAAAG
ACCGGTTCTTAGAATGACACGCGCCTGGGAGCTCACGGGGACAGCCCCCCCCCAAAGCCCCCAGGGATGT
AATTACGTCCCTCCCCCGCTAGGGGGCAGCAGCGAGCCGCCCGGGGCTCCGCTCCGGTCCGGCGCTCCCC
CCGCATCCCCGAGCCGGCAGCGTGCGGGGACAGCCCGGGCACGGGGAAGGTGGCACGGGATCGCTTTCCT
CTGAACGCTTCTCGCTGCTCTTTGAGCCTGCAGACACCTGGGGGGATACGGGGAAAAAGCTAACTTCTGA
GACGACAACTTTGTATAGAAAAGTTGGCTCCGAATTCGCCCTTGACAGCAGAGATCCAGTTTGGTTAATT
AATTGGCTCCGGTGCCCGTCAGTGGGCAGAGCGCACATCGCCCACAGTCCCCGAGAAGTTGTGGGGAGGG
GTCGGCAATTGAACCGGTGCCTAGAGAAGGTGGCGCGGGGTAAACTGGGAAAGTGATGTCGTGTACTGGC
TCCGCCTTTTTCCCGAGGGTGGGGGAGAACCGTATATAAGTGCAGTAGTCGCCGTGAACGTTCTTTTTCG
CAACGGGTTTGCCGCCAGAACACAGGTAAGTGCCGTGTGTGGTTCCCGCGGGCCTGGCCTCTTTACGGGT
TATGGCCCTTGCGTGCCTTGAATTACTTCCACCTGGCTGCAGTACGTGATTCTTGATCCCGAGCTTCGGG
TTGGAAGTGGGTGGGAGAGTTCGAGGCCTTGCGCTTAAGGAGCCCCTTCGCCTCGTGCTTGAGTTGAGGC
CTGGCCTGGGCGCTGGGGCCGCCGCGTGCGAATCTGGTGGCACCTTCGCGCCTGTCTCGCTGCTTTCGAT
AAGTCTCTAGCCATTTAAAATTTTTGATGACCTGCTGCGACGCTTTTTTTCTGGCAAGATAGTCTTGTAA
ATGCGGGCCAAGATCTGCACACTGGTATTTCGGTTTTTGGGGCCGCGGGCGGCGACGGGGCCCGTGCGTC
CCAGCGCACATGTTCGGCGAGGCGGGGCCTGCGAGCGCGGCCACCGAGAATCGGACGGGGGTAGTCTCAA
GCTGGCCGGCCTGCTCTGGTGCCTGGCCTCGCGCCGCCGTGTATCGCCCCGCCCTGGGCGGCAAGGCTGG
CCCGGTCGGCACCAGTTGCGTGAGCGGAAAGATGGCCGCTTCCCGGCCCTGCTGCAGGGAGCTCAAAATG
GAGGACGCGGCGCTCGGGAGAGCGGGCGGGTGAGTCACCCACACAAAGGAAAAGGGCCTTTCCGTCCTCA
GCCGTCGCTTCATGTGACTCCACGGAGTACCGGGCGCCGTCCAGGCACCTCGATTAGTTCTCGAGCTTTT
GGAGTACGTCGTCTTTAGGTTGGGGGGAGGGGTTTTATGCGATGGAGTTTCCCCACACTGAGTGGGTGGA
GACTGAAGTTAGGCCAGCTTGGCACTTGATGTAATTCTCCTTGGAATTTGCCCTTTTTGAGTTTGGATCT
TGGTTCATTCTCAAGCCTCAGACAGTGGTTCAAAGTTTTTTTCTTCCATTTCAGGTGTCGTGAGAAGGGC
GAATTCGACCCAAGTTTGTACAAAAAAGCAGGCTGGATCCAGGTGCCACCATGGTGAGCGAGCTGATTAA
GGAGAACATGCACATGAAGCTGTACATGGAGGGCACCGTGAACAACCACCACTTCAAGTGCACATCCGAG
GGCGAAGGCAAGCCCTACGAGGGCACCCAGACCATGAGAATCAAGGCGGTCGAGGGCGGCCCTCTCCCCT
TCGCCTTCGACATCCTGGCTACCAGCTTCATGTACGGCAGCAAAACCTTCATCAACCACACCCAGGGCAT
CCCCGACTTCTTTAAGCAGTCCTTCCCCGAGGGCTTCACATGGGAGAGAGTCACCACATACGAAGATGGG
GGCGTGCTGACCGCTACCCAGGACACCAGCCTCCAGGACGGCTGCCTCATCTACAACGTCAAGATCAGAG
GGGTGAACTTCCCATCCAACGGCCCTGTGATGCAGAAGAAAACACTCGGCTGGGAGGCCTCCACCGAGAC
ACTGTACCCCGCTGACGGCGGCCTGGAAGGCAGAGCCGACATGGCCCTGAAGCTCGTGGGCGGGGGCCAC
CTGATCTGCAACCTTAAGACCACATACAGATCCAAGAAACCCGCTAAGAACCTCAAGATGCCCGGCGTCT
ACTATGTGGACAGGAGACTGGAAAGAATCAAGGAGGCCGACAAAGAGACATACGTCGAGCAGCACGAGGT
GGCTGTGGCCAGATACTGCGACCTCCCTAGCAAACTGGGGCACAAACTTAATTGAGAATTCTACCACCCA
GCTTTCTTGTACAAAGTGGTACGTCTCAAGACCAGAGGTCTCTGCTTAGGCAGCAAAGTGGATGACCCTG
TACGATTAAGTGGATGACCCTGTACGATTAAGTGGATGACCCTGTACGATTAAGTGGATGACCCTGTACG
ATTCAACCAGAAGAGACCTGTGCTTCACTCCTCAGGTGCAGGCTGCCTATCAGAAGGTGGTGGCTGGTGT
GGCCAATGCCCTGGCTCACAAATACCACTGAGATCTTTTTCCCTCTGCCAAAAATTATGGGGACATCATG
AAGCCCCTTGAGCATCTGACTTCTGGCTAATAAAGGAAATTTATTTTCATTGCAATAGTGTGTTGGAATT
TTTTGTGTCTCTCACTCGGAAGGACATATGGGAGGGCAAATCATTTAAAACATCAGAATGAGTATTTGGT
TTAGAGTTTGGCAACATATGCCCATATGCTGGCTGCCATGAACAAAGGTTGGCTATAAAGAGGTCATCAG
TATATGAAACAGCCCCCTGCTGTCCATTCCTTATTCCATAGAAAAGCCTTGACTTGAGGTTAGATTTTTT
TTATATTTTGTTTTGTGTTATTTTTTTCTTTAACATCCCTAAAATTTTCCTTACATGTTTTACTAGCCAG
ATTTTTCCTCCTCTCCTGACTACTCCCAGTCATAGCTGTCCCTCTTCTCTTATGGAGATCCCGAGCGGTG
CGTTTTTATGCTTGTAGTATTGTATAATGTTTTTAAGATCCAAGCTTCTGACCTCTTCTCTTCCTCCCAC
AGGGCCTCGAGACAATTGCATCGATGGTACCAGTGAAAGTCTGCAATGAATTCGAGTTGGCGCGCCTGTC
ATTCTAAATCTCTCTTTCAGCCTAAAGCTTTTTCCCCGTATCCCCCCAGGTGTCTGCAGGCTCAAAGAGC
AGCGAGAAGCGTTCAGAGGAAAGCGATCCCGTGCCACCTTCCCCGTGCCCGGGCTGTCCCCGCACGCTGC
CGGCTCGGGGATGCGGGGGGAGCGCCGGACCGGAGCGGAGCCCCGGGCGGCTCGCTGCTGCCCCCTAGCG
GGGGAGGGACGTAATTACATCCCTGGGGGCTTTGGGAGGGGGCTGTCCCCGTGAGCTCCCAGGCGCGCCT
GTCATTCTAAATCTCTCTTTCAGCCTAAAGCTTTTTCCCCGTATCCCCCCAGGTGTCTGCAGGCTCAAAG
AGCAGCGAGAAGCGTTCAGAGGAAAGCGATCCCGTGCCACCTTCCCCGTGCCCGGGCTGTCCCCGCACGC
TGCCGGCTCGGGGATGCGGGGGGAGCGCCGGACCGGAGCGGAGCCCCGGGCGGCTCGCTGCTGCCCCCTA
GCGGGGGAGGGACGTAATTACATCCCTGGGGGCTTTGGGGGGGGGCTGTCCCCGTGAGCTCCCAGGCGCG
CCAACTCGGTACCGTATCGATGTCGACGTTAACGCTAGTGATATCAACTTTGTATAGAAAAGTTGGCTCC
GAATTCGCCCTTGACAGCAGAGATCCAGTTTGGTTAATTAATTGGCTCCGGTGCCCGTCAGTGGGCAGAG
CGCACATCGCCCACAGTCCCCGAGAAGTTGTGGGGAGGGGTCGGCAATTGAACCGGTGCCTAGAGAAGGT
GGCGCGGGGTAAACTGGGAAAGTGATGTCGTGTACTGGCTCCGCCTTTTTCCCGAGGGTGGGGGAGAACC
GTATATAAGTGCAGTAGTCGCCGTGAACGTTCTTTTTCGCAACGGGTTTGCCGCCAGAACACAGGTAAGT
GCCGTGTGTGGTTCCCGCGGGCCTGGCCTCTTTACGGGTTATGGCCCTTGCGTGCCTTGAATTACTTCCA
CCTGGCTGCAGTACGTGATTCTTGATCCCGAGCTTCGGGTTGGAAGTGGGTGGGAGAGTTCGAGGCCTTG
CGCTTAAGGAGCCCCTTCGCCTCGTGCTTGAGTTGAGGCCTGGCCTGGGCGCTGGGGCCGCCGCGTGCGA
ATCTGGTGGCACCTTCGCGCCTGTCTCGCTGCTTTCGATAAGTCTCTAGCCATTTAAAATTTTTGATGAC
CTGCTGCGACGCTTTTTTTCTGGCAAGATAGTCTTGTAAATGCGGGCCAAGATCTGCACACTGGTATTTC
GGTTTTTGGGGCCGCGGGCGGCGACGGGGCCCGTGCGTCCCAGCGCACATGTTCGGCGAGGCGGGGCCTG
CGAGCGCGGCCACCGAGAATCGGACGGGGGTAGTCTCAAGCTGGCCGGCCTGCTCTGGTGCCTGGCCTCG
CGCCGCCGTGTATCGCCCCGCCCTGGGCGGCAAGGCTGGCCCGGTCGGCACCAGTTGCGTGAGCGGAAAG
ATGGCCGCTTCCCGGCCCTGCTGCAGGGAGCTCAAAATGGAGGACGCGGCGCTCGGGAGAGCGGGCGGGT
GAGTCACCCACACAAAGGAAAAGGGCCTTTCCGTCCTCAGCCGTCGCTTCATGTGACTCCACGGAGTACC
GGGCGCCGTCCAGGCACCTCGATTAGTTCTCGAGCTTTTGGAGTACGTCGTCTTTAGGTTGGGGGGAGGG
GTTTTATGCGATGGAGTTTCCCCACACTGAGTGGGTGGAGACTGAAGTTAGGCCAGCTTGGCACTTGATG
TAATTCTCCTTGGAATTTGCCCTTTTTGAGTTTGGATCTTGGTTCATTCTCAAGCCTCAGACAGTGGTTC
AAAGTTTTTTTCTTCCATTTCAGGTGTCGTGAGAAGGGCGAATTCGACCCAAGTTTGTACAAAAAAGCAG
GCTCGCCACCATGGTGAGCAAGGGCGAGGAGCTGTTCACCGGGGTGGTGCCCATCCTGGTCGAGCTGGAC
GGCGACGTAAACGGCCACAAGTTCAGCGTGAGGGGCGAGGGCGAGGGCGATGCCACCAACGGCAAGCTGA
CCCTGAAGTTCATCTGCACCACCGGCAAGCTGCCCGTGCCCTGGCCCACCCTCGTGACCACCCTGAGCCA
CGGCGTGCAGTGCTTCGCCCGCTACCCCGACCACATGAAGCAGCACGACTTCTTCAAGTCCGCCATGCCC
GAAGGCTACGTCCAGGAGCGCACCATCTTCTTCAAGGACGACGGCACCTACAAGACCCGCGCCGAGGTGA
AGTTCGAGGGCGACACCCTAGTGAACCGCATCGAGCTGAAGGGCGTCGACTTCAAGGAGGACGGCAACAT
CCTGGGGCACAAGCTGGAGTACAACTTCAACAGCCACAACATCTATATCATGGCCGTCAAGCAGAAGAAC
GGCATCAAGGTGAACTTCAAGATCCGCCACAACGTGGAGGACGGCAGCGTGCAGCTCGCCGACCACTACC
AGCAGAACACCCCCATCGGCGACGGCCCCGTGCTGCTGCCCGACAGCCACTACCTGAGCACCCAGTCCGT
GCTGAGCAAAGACCCCAACGAGAAGCGCGATCACATGGTCCTGCTGGAGTTCCGCACCGCCGCCGGGATC
ACTCTCGGCATGGACGAGCTGTACAAGTAATACCACCCAGCTTTCTTGTACAAAGTGGTACGCGTGAATT
CACTCCTCAGGTGCAGGCTGCCTATCAGAAGGTGGTGGCTGGTGTGGCCAATGCCCTGGCTCACAAATAC
CACTGAGATCTTTTTCCCTCTGCCAAAAATTATGGGGACATCATGAAGCCCCTTGAGCATCTGACTTCTG
GCTAATAAAGGAAATTTATTTTCATTGCAATAGTGTGTTGGAATTTTTTGTGTCTCTCACTCGGAAGGAC
ATATGGGAGGGCAAATCATTTAAAACATCAGAATGAGTATTTGGTTTAGAGTTTGGCAACATATGCCCAT
ATGCTGGCTGCCATGAACAAAGGTTGGCTATAAAGAGGTCATCAGTATATGAAACAGCCCCCTGCTGTCC
ATTCCTTATTCCATAGAAAAGCCTTGACTTGAGGTTAGATTTTTTTTATATTTTGTTTTGTGTTATTTTT
TTCTTTAACATCCCTAAAATTTTCCTTACATGTTTTACTAGCCAGATTTTTCCTCCTCTCCTGACTACTC
CCAGTCATAGCTGTCCCTCTTCTCTTATGGAGATCCCTCGACCTGCAGCCCAAGCTTGGCGTAATCATGG
TCATAGCTGTTTCCTGTGTGAAATTGTTATCCGCTCACAATTCCACACAACATACGAGCCGGAAGCATAA
AGTGTAAAGCCTGGGGTGCCTAATGAGTGAGCTAACTCACATTAATTGCGTTGCGCTCACTGCCCGCTTT
CCAGTCGGGAAACCTGTCGTGCCAGCGGATCGACAGTACTAAGCTTGGTCTAATACCCAATCTCTCGTCT
TATCCAGATGTTTTATACGCCTCTGGCCCGTGTCTCAAAATCTCTGATGTTACATTGCACAAGATAAAAT
AATATCATCATGAACAATAAAACTGTCTGCTTACATAAACAGTAATACAAGGGGTGTTATGAGCCATATT
CAACGGGAAACGTCGAGGCCGCGATTAAATTCCAACATGGATGCTGATTTATATGGGTATAAATGGGCTC
GCGATAATGTCGGGCAATCAGGTGCGACAATCTATCGCTTGTATGGGAAGCCCGATGCGCCAGAGTTGTT
TCTGAAACATGGCAAAGGTAGCGTTGCCAATGATGTTACAGATGAGATGGTCAGACTAAACTGGCTGACG
GAATTTATGCCTCTTCCGACCATCAAGCATTTTATCCGTACTCCTGATGATGCATGGTTACTCACCACTG
CGATCCCCGGAAAAACAGCATTCCAGGTATTAGAAGAATATCCTGATTCAGGTGAAAATATTGTTGATGC
GCTGGCAGTGTTCCTGCGCCGGTTGCATTCGATTCCTGTTTGTAATTGTCCTTTTAACAGCGATCGCGTA
TTTCGTCTCGCTCAGGCGCAATCACGAATGAATAACGGTTTGGTTGATGCGAGTGATTTTGATGACGAGC
GTAATGGCTGGCCTGTTGAACAAGTCTGGAAAGAAATGCATAAACTTTTGCCATTCTCACCGGATTCAGT
CGTCACTCATGGTGATTTCTCACTTGATAACCTTATTTTTGACGAGGGGAAATTAATAGGTTGTATTGAT
GTTGGACGAGTCGGAATCGCAGACCGATACCAGGATCTTGCCATCCTATGGAACTGCCTCGGTGAGTTTT
CTCCTTCATTACAGAAACGGCTTTTTCAAAAATATGGTATTGATAATCCTGATATGAATAAATTGCAGTT
TCATTTGATGCTCGATGAGTTTTTCTAATCAGAATTGGTTAATTGGTTGTAACACTGGCAGAGCATTACG
CTGACTTGACGGGACGGCGCAAGCTCATGACCAAAATCCCTTAACGTGAGTTACGCGTCGTTCCACTGAG
CGTCAGAGGTATCACTAGTATTACAGAGGTAAGTTATAACAGTCGCCTAACCC
Features (pLannotate 1.2.2; 28 found; start..end, strand, type, name):
     87..675     -  rep_origin     ori: high-copy-number ColE1/pMB1/pBR322/pUC origin of replication
    846..1706    -  CDS            AmpR: β-lactamase; bla; confers resistance to ampicillin, carbenicillin, and related antibiotics
   1707..1778    -  promoter       AmpR promoter: bla
   1857..2456    +  CDS            PuroR: puromycin N-acetyltransferase; pac from Streptomyces alboniger; confers resistance to puromycin
   2461..2541    +  CDS            HBB (fragment): HBB_PONPY - Experimental evidence at transcript level: Swiss-Prot protein existence level 2. Involved in oxygen transport from the lung to the various peripheral tissues. From Pongo pygmaeus (Bornean orangutan).
   2612..2667    +  polyA_signal   β-globin poly(A) signal: rabbit β-globin polyadenylation signal (Gil and Proudfoot, 1987)
   3646..3666    +  protein_bind   attB4: mutant version of attB; core recombination site for the Gateway® BP reaction BP Clonase™
   3734..3945    +  promoter       EF-1α core promoter: core promoter for human elongation factor EF-1α
   3946..4884    +  intron         EF-1α intron A: intron upstream of the start codon of human EF-1α
   4911..4931    +  protein_bind   attB1: mutant version of attB; core recombination site for the Gateway® BP reaction BP Clonase™
   4951..5646    +  CDS            mKate2: mKate2 is a basic (constitutively fluorescent) red fluorescent protein published in 2009, derived from Entacmaea quadricolor. It is reported to be a rapidly-maturing monomer with moderate acid sensitivity.
   5666..5690    -  protein_bind   attB2: mutant version of attB; recombination site for the Gateway® BP reaction BP Clonase™
   5834..5908    +  CDS            HBB (fragment): HBB_PONPY - Experimental evidence at transcript level: Swiss-Prot protein existence level 2. Involved in oxygen transport from the lung to the various peripheral tissues. From Pongo pygmaeus (Bornean orangutan).
   5979..6034    +  polyA_signal   β-globin poly(A) signal: rabbit β-globin polyadenylation signal (Gil and Proudfoot, 1987)
   6418..6443    +  misc_feature   SA: splice acceptor site
   7115..7135    +  protein_bind   attB4: mutant version of attB; core recombination site for the Gateway® BP reaction BP Clonase™
   7203..7414    +  promoter       EF-1α core promoter: core promoter for human elongation factor EF-1α
   7415..8353    +  intron         EF-1α intron A: intron upstream of the start codon of human EF-1α
   8380..8400    +  protein_bind   attB1: mutant version of attB; core recombination site for the Gateway® BP reaction BP Clonase™
   8411..9127    +  CDS            EBFP2: EBFP2 is a basic (constitutively fluorescent) blue fluorescent protein published in 2007, derived from Aequorea victoria. It is reported to be a rapidly-maturing monomer with moderate acid sensitivity.
   9135..9159    -  protein_bind   attB2: mutant version of attB; recombination site for the Gateway® BP reaction BP Clonase™
   9163..9243    +  CDS            HBB (fragment): HBB_PONPY - Experimental evidence at transcript level: Swiss-Prot protein existence level 2. Involved in oxygen transport from the lung to the various peripheral tissues. From Pongo pygmaeus (Bornean orangutan).
   9314..9369    +  polyA_signal   β-globin poly(A) signal: rabbit β-globin polyadenylation signal (Gil and Proudfoot, 1987)
   9752..9774    -  protein_bind   lac operator (fragment): The lac repressor binds to the lac operator to inhibit transcription in E. coli. This inhibition can be relieved by adding lactose or isopropyl-β-D-thiogalactopyranoside (IPTG). lac repressor encoded by lacI
   9778..9808    -  promoter       lac promoter: promoter for the E. coli lac operon
   9823..9844    -  protein_bind   CAP binding site: CAP binding activates transcription in the presence of cAMP. E. coli catabolite activator protein
   9857..9896    -  CDS            lacI (fragment): lac repressor; lacI; The lac repressor binds to the lac operator to inhibit transcription in E. coli. This inhibition can be relieved by adding lactose or isopropyl-β-D-thiogalactopyranoside (IPTG).
  10069..10878   +  CDS            KanR: aminoglycoside phosphotransferase; aph(3')-Ia; confers resistance to kanamycin in bacteria or G418 (Geneticin®) in eukaryotes
