[The description below was written by a language model from this plasmid's Addgene catalogue record and pLannotate feature annotations shown in this document.]
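Description:
LSB-hsa-miR-487b-3p is an 11 kb mammalian expression plasmid built on the Low Sensor Backbone (LSB) as a fluorescent sensor of microRNA activity. It replicates in E. coli from a high-copy ColE1/pUC-type origin and carries both β-lactamase (AmpR) and an aph(3')-Ia kanamycin resistance gene, matching the dual ampicillin/kanamycin selection listed in the record. A puromycin N-acetyltransferase coding sequence followed by a rabbit β-globin poly(A) signal is also present for selection in mammalian cells. No promoter is annotated directly upstream of it, so the record does not show how it is driven.

The payload consists of two parallel transcription units in the same orientation. Each has a human EF-1α core promoter with EF-1α intron A, a fluorescent protein coding sequence flanked by Gateway attB recombination scars (attB4, attB1, attB2), and a β-globin 3' region with poly(A) signal. The first unit expresses the red protein mKate2, and according to the catalogue entry its 3' UTR contains a target site for human miR-487b-3p. This site is not annotated in the feature table, although there is unannotated sequence between attB2 and the β-globin fragment where it would be expected to lie. The second unit expresses the blue protein EBFP2 without a target and serves as an internal reference. When miR-487b-3p is active in a transfected cell, the mKate2 transcript is repressed, so the mKate2-to-EBFP2 fluorescence ratio reports miRNA activity independently of plasmid dose.

The depositor notes that the repeated poly(A) elements make the plasmid inherently unstable. They also note that the physical plasmid differs from the deposited sequence by short insertions flanking the puromycin coding region, which do not impair puromycin selection.
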