Addgene plasmid #103555: LSB-hsa-miR-487b-3p
Purpose: Used to sense miRNA activity using fluorescence based tools. hsa-miR-487b-3p target in 3' UTR of of mKate. miRNA activity can be measured by the repression of mKate2 relative to EBFP2 fluorescent proteins . Plasmid is inherently unstable; please see Depositor Comments
Depositing lab: Ron Weiss. Depositing organization: Massachusetts Institute of Technology. Publication: A mixed antagonistic/synergistic miRNA repression model enables accurate predictions of multi-input miRNA sensor activity. Gam JJ, Babb J, Weiss R. Nat Commun. 2018 Jun 22;9(1):2430. doi: 10.1038/s41467-018-04575-0. PubMed 29934631.
Backbone
  Vector backbone: Low Sensor Backbone (LSB)
  Vector type: Mammalian Expression, Synthetic Biology
Growth in bacteria
  Bacterial resistance: Ampicillin and Kanamycin, 100 & 50 μg/mL
  Growth temperature: 30°C
  Growth strain: NEB Stable
  Copy number: High Copy
Gene/Insert
  Gene/Insert name: hsa-miR-487b-3p target
  Species: H. sapiens (human)
  Entrez Gene: MIR487B (a.k.a. MIRN487B, mir-487b)
  Promoter: EF-1a
  Cloning method: Gibson Cloning
Terms and licenses: Academic/Nonprofit Terms; Industry Terms: Not Available to Industry
Depositor comments: Please note that this plasmid is inherently unstable due to a repeating poly A element. We recommend performing a diagnostic digest on multiple colonies upon receipt. The depositors would like to note the presence of several discrepancies between the depositor sequence and physical plasmid sequence. In particular, the sequences upstream and downstream of the puromycin coding region have 10 bp insertions which do not affect the ability to perform puromycin selection. The sequences for those regions within the physical plasmids are as follows: Upstream of Puro: GAATTCGACCGCCTGTCTCAAGGTGCCACC; Downstream of Puro: GCTTTGAGACTACGCGTGAATTCACTCCTC. Please contact if you are interested in this plasmid prior to placing an order.
How to cite: LSB-hsa-miR-487b-3p was a gift from Ron Weiss (Addgene plasmid # 103555 ; http://n2t.net/addgene:103555 ; RRID:Addgene_103555)
