>Addgene plasmid #103555 | LSB-hsa-miR-487b-3p | depositor partial sequence | sequence record 196159 | hsa-miR-487b-3p target
AAGTGGATGACCCTGTACGATT
